>Addgene plasmid #89524 | OeNL-Actin_pcDNA3 | addgene full sequence | sequence record 177725 | Addgene NGS Result
AGCCAGTATCTGCTCCCTGCTTGTGTGTTGGAGGTCGCTGAGTAGTGCGCGAGCAAAATTTAAGCTACAA
CAAGGCAAGGCTTGACCGACAATTGCATGAAGAATCTGCTTAGGGTTAGGCGTTTTGCGCTGCTTCGCGA
TGTACGGGCCAGATATACGCGTTGACATTGATTATTGACTAGTTATTAATAGTAATCAATTACGGGGTCA
TTAGTTCATAGCCCATATATGGAGTTCCGCGTTACATAACTTACGGTAAATGGCCCGCCTGGCTGACCGC
CCAACGACCCCCGCCCATTGACGTCAATAATGACGTATGTTCCCATAGTAACGCCAATAGGGACTTTCCA
TTGACGTCAATGGGTGGAGTATTTACGGTAAACTGCCCACTTGGCAGTACATCAAGTGTATCATATGCCA
AGTACGCCCCCTATTGACGTCAATGACGGTAAATGGCCCGCCTGGCATTATGCCCAGTACATGACCTTAT
GGGACTTTCCTACTTGGCAGTACATCTACGTATTAGTCATCGCTATTACCATGGTGATGCGGTTTTGGCA
GTACATCAATGGGCGTGGATAGCGGTTTGACTCACGGGGATTTCCAAGTCTCCACCCCATTGACGTCAAT
GGGAGTTTGTTTTGGCACCAAAATCAACGGGACTTTCCAAAATGTCGTAACAACTCCGCCCCATTGACGC
AAATGGGCGGTAGGCGTGTACGGTGGGAGGTCTATATAAGCAGAGCTCTCTGGCTAACTAGAGAACCCAC
TGCTTACTGGCTTATCGAAATTAATACGACTCACTATAGGGAGACCCAAGCTTCGCCACCATGGTCTTCA
CACTCGAAGATTTCGTTGGGGACTGGCGACAGACAGCCGGCTACAACCTGGACCAAGTCCTTGAACAGGG
AGGTGTGTCCAGTTTGTTTCAGAATCTCGGGGTGTCCGTAACTCCGATCCAAAGGATTGTCCTGAGCGGT
CTCGAGGGCGGTAGCGGTGGCAGCGTGAGCGTGATCAAGCCCGAGATGAAGAAGGTGGAGGACGCCGTGG
CCCACTCCACTCTCGAGGGCGTGAGCGTGATCAAGCCCGAGATGAAGATGAGGTACTACATGGACGGCTC
CGTCAATGGGCATGAGTTCACAATCGAGGGTGAGGGCACAGGCAGACCTTACGAGGGACATCAGGAGATG
ACACTGCGCGTCACAATGGCCGAGGGCGGGCCAATGCCTTTCGCCTTCGACCTGGTGTCCCACGTGTTCT
GTTACGGCCACAGAGTTTTTACTAAATATCCAGAAGAGATCCCAGACTATTTCAAGCAGGCCTTTCCTGA
GGGCCTGTCCTGGGAGAGGTCCCTGGAGTTCGAGGACGGCGGCTCCGCCTCCGTGAGCGCCCACATCAGC
CTGAGGGGCAACACCTTCTACCACAAGTCCAAGTTCACCGGCGTGAACTTCCCCGCCGACGGCCCCATCA
TGCAGAACCAGAGCGTGGACTGGGAGCCCTCCACCGAGAAGATCACCGCCAGCGACGGCGTGCTGAAGGG
CGACGTGACCATGTACCTGAAGCTGGAGGGCGGCGGCAACCACAAGTGCCAGATGAAGACCACCTACAAG
GCCGCCAAGGAGATCCTGGAGATGCCCGGCGACCACTACATCGGCCACAGGCTGGTGAGGAAGACCGAGG
GCAACATCACCGAGCAGGTGGAGGACGCCGTGGCCCACTCCGAGCTCGAAAATGGGCTGAAGATCGACAT
CCATGTCATCATCCCGTATGAAGGTCTGAGCGGCGACCAAATGGGCCAGATCGAAAAAATTTTTAAGGTG
GTGTACCCTGTGGATGATCATCACTTTAAGGTGATCCTGCACTATGGCACACTGGTAATCGACGGGGTTA
CGCCGAACATGATCGACTATTTCGGACGGCCGTATGAAGGCATCGCCGTGTTCGACGGCAAAAAGATCAC
TGTAACAGGGACCCTGTGGAACGGCAACAAAATTATCGACGAGCGCCTGATCAACCCCGACGGCTCCCTG
CTGTTCCGAGTAACCATCAACGGAGTGACCGGCTGGCGGCTGTGCGAACGCATTCTGGCGGGTGGATCAG
GCGGTACCGGCAGCGGTGGCGGTGGCAGCGGTGGCGGTGGCAGCGGTGGATCCATGGATGATGATATCGC
CGCGCTCGTCGTCGACAACGGCTCCGGCATGTGCAAGGCCGGCTTCGCGGGCGACGATGCCCCCCGGGCC
GTCTTCCCCTCCATCGTGGGGCGCCCCAGGCACCAGGGCGTGATGGTGGGCATGGGTCAGAAGGATTCCT
ATGTGGGCGACGAGGCCCAGAGCAAGAGAGGCATCCTCACCCTGAAGTACCCCATCGAGCACGGCATCGT
CACCAACTGGGACGACATGGAGAAAATCTGGCACCACACCTTCTACAATGAGCTGCGTGTGGCTCCCGAG
GAGCACCCCGTGCTGCTGACCGAGGCCCCCCTGAACCCCAAGGCCAACCGCGAGAAGATGACCCAGATCA
TGTTTGAGACCTTCAACACCCCAGCCATGTACGTTGCTATCCAGGCTGTGCTATCCCTGTACGCCTCTGG
CCGTACCACTGGCATCGTGATGGACTCCGGTGACGGGGTCACCCACACTGTGCCCATCTACGAGGGGTAT
GCCCTCCCCCATGCCATCCTGCGTCTGGACCTGGCTGGCCGGGACCTGACTGACTACCTCATGAAGATCC
TCACCGAGCGCGGCTACAGCTTCACCACCACGGCCGAGCGGGAAATCGTGCGTGACATTAAGGAGAAGCT
GTGCTACGTCGCCCTGGACTTCGAGCAAGAGATGGCCACGGCTGCTTCCAGCTCCTCCCTGGAGAAGAGC
TACGAGCTGCCTGACGGCCAGGTCATCACCATTGGCAATGAGCGGTTCCGCTGCCCTGAGGCACTCTTCC
AGCCTTCCTTCCTGGGCATGGAGTCCTGTGGCATCCACGAAACTACCTTCAACTCCATCATGAAGTGTGA
CGTGGACATCCGCAAAGACCTGTACGCCAACACAGTGCTGTCTGGCGGCACCACCATGTACCCTGGCATT
GCCGACAGGATGCAGAAGGAGATCACTGCCCTGGCACCCAGCACAATGAAGATCAAGATCATTGCTCCTC
CTGAGCGCAAGTACTCCGTGTGGATCGGCGGCTCCATCCTGGCCTCGCTGTCCACCTTCCAGCAGATGTG
GATCAGCAAGCAGGAGTATGACGAGTCCGGCCCCTCCATCGTCCACCGCAAATGCTTCTAGGAATTCTGC
AGATATCCATCACACTGGCGGCCGCTCGAGCATGCATCTAGAGGGCCCTATTCTATAGTGTCACCTAAAT
GCTAGAGCTCGCTGATCAGCCTCGACTGTGCCTTCTAGTTGCCAGCCATCTGTTGTTTGCCCCTCCCCCG
TGCCTTCCTTGACCCTGGAAGGTGCCACTCCCACTGTCCTTTCCTAATAAAATGAGGAAATTGCATCGCA
TTGTCTGAGTAGGTGTCATTCTATTCTGGGGGGTGGGGTGGGGCAGGACAGCAAGGGGGAGGATTGGGAA
GACAATAGCAGGCATGCTGGGGATGCGGTGGGCTCTATGGCTTCTGAGGCGGAAAGAACCAGCTGGGGCT
CTAGGGGGTATCCCC
[124 nt withheld, positions 3656-3779]
C
[91 nt withheld, positions 3781-3871]
A
[49 nt withheld, positions 3873-3921]
CCTTTGACGTTGGAGTCCACGTTCTTT
[37 nt withheld, positions 3949-3985]
ACCCTATCTCGGTCTATTCTTTTGATTTATAAGGGATTTTGCCGATTTCGGCCTATTGGTTAAAAAATGA
GCTGATTTAACAAAAATTTAACGCGAATTAATTCTGTGGAATGTGTGTCAGTTAGGGTGTGGAAAGTCCC
CAGGCTCCCCAGCAGGCAGAAGTATGCAAAGCATGCATCTCAATTAGTCAGCAACCAGGTGTGGAAAGTC
CCCAGGCTCCCCAGCAGGCAGAAGTATGCAAAGCATGCATCTCAATTAGTCAGCAACCATAGTCCCGCCC
CTAACTCCGCCCATCCCGCCCCTAACTCCGCCCAGTTCCGCCCATTCTCCGCCCCATGGCTGACTAATTT
TTTTTATTTATGCAGAGGCCGAGGCCGCCTCTGCCTCTGAGCTATTCCAGAAGTAGTGAGGAGGCTTTTT
TGGAGGCCTAGGCTTTTGCAAAAAGCTCCCGGGAGCTTGTATATCCATTTTCGGATCTGATCAAGAGACA
GGATGAGGATCGTTTCGCATGATTGAACAAGATGGATTGCACGCAGGTTCTCCGGCCGCTTGGGTGGAGA
GGCTATTCGGCTATGACTGGGCACAACAGACAATCGGCTGCTCTGATGCCGCCGTGTTCCGGCTGTCAGC
GCAGGGGCGCCCGGTTCTTTTTGTCAAGACCGACCTGTCCGGTGCCCTGAATGAACTGCAGGACGAGGCA
GCGCGGCTATCGTGGCTGGCCACGACGGGCGTTCCTTGCGCAGCTGTGCTCGACGTTGTCACTGAAGCGG
GAAGGGACTGGCTGCTATTGGGCGAAGTGCCGGGGCAGGATCTCCTGTCATCTCACCTTGCTCCTGCCGA
GAAAGTATCCATCATGGCTGATGCAATGCGGCGGCTGCATACGCTTGATCCGGCTACCTGCCCATTCGAC
CACCAAGCGAAACATCGCATCGAGCGAGCACGTACTCGGATGGAAGCCGGTCTTGTCGATCAGGATGATC
TGGACGAAGAGCATCAGGGGCTCGCGCCAGCCGAACTGTTCGCCAGGCTCAAGGCGCGCATGCCCGACGG
CGAGGATCTCGTCGTGACCCATGGCGATGCCTGCTTGCCGAATATCATGGTGGAAAATGGCCGCTTTTCT
GGATTCATCGACTGTGGCCGGCTGGGTGTGGCGGACCGCTATCAGGACATAGCGTTGGCTACCCGTGATA
TTGCTGAAGAGCTTGGCGGCGAATGGGCTGACCGCTTCCTCGTGCTTTACGGTATCGCCGCTCCCGATTC
GCAGCGCATCGCCTTCTATCGCCTTCTTGACGAGTTCTTCTGAGCGGGACTCTGGGGTTCGAAATGACCG
ACCAAGCGACGCCCAACCTGCCATCACGAGATTTCGATTCCACCGCCGCCTTCTATGAAAGGTTGGGCTT
CGGAATCGTTTTCCGGGACGCCGGCTGGATGATCCTCCAGCGCGGGGATCTCATGCTGGAGTTCTTCGCC
CACCCCAACTTGTTTATTGCAGCTTATAATGGTTACAAATAAAGCAATAGCATCACAAATTTCACAAATA
AAGCATTTTTTTCACTGCATTCTAGTTGTGGTTTGTCCAAACTCATCAATGTATCTTATCATGTCTGTAT
ACCGTCGACCTCTAGCTAGAGCTTGGCGTAATCATGGTCATAGCTGTTTCCTGTGTGAAATTGTTATCCG
CTCACAATTCCACACAACATACGAGCCGGAAGCATAAAGTGTAAAGCCTGGGGTGCCTAATGAGTGAGCT
AACTCACATTAATTGCGTTGCGCTCACTGCCCGCTTTCCAGTCGGGAAACCTGTCGTGCCAGCTGCATTA
ATGAATCGGCCAACGCGCGGGGAGAGGCGGTTTGCGTATTGGGCGCTCTTCCGCTTCCTCGCTCACTGAC
TCGCTGCGCTCGGTCGTTCGGCTGCGGCGAGCGGTATCAGCTCACTCAAAGGCGGTAATACGGTTATCCA
CAGAATCAGGGGATAACGCAGGAAAGAACATGTGAGCAAAAGGCCAGCAAAAGGCCAGGAACCGTAAAAA
GGCCGCGTTGCTGGCGTTTTTCCATAGGCTCCGCCCCCCTGACGAGCATCACAAAAATCGACGCTCAAGT
CAGAGGTGGCGAAACCCGACAGGACTATAAAGATACCAGGCGTTTCCCCCTGGAAGCTCCCTCGTGCGCT
CTCCTGTTCCGACCCTGCCGCTTACCGGATACCTGTCCGCCTTTCTCCCTTCGGGAAGCGTGGCGCTTTC
TCATAGCTCACGCTGTAGGTATCTCAGTTCGGTGTAGGTCGTTCGCTCCAAGCTGGGCTGTGTGCACGAA
CCCCCCGTTCAGCCCGACCGCTGCGCCTTATCCGGTAACTATCGTCTTGAGTCCAACCCGGTAAGACACG
ACTTATCGCCACTGGCAGCAGCCACTGGTAACAGGATTAGCAGAGCGAGGTATGTAGGCGGTGCTACAGA
GTTCTTGAAGTGGTGGCCTAACTACGGCTACACTAGAAGAACAGTATTTGGTATCTGCGCTCTGCTGAAG
CCAGTTACCTTCGGAAAAAGAGTTGGTAGCTCTTGATCCGGCAAACAAACCACCGCTGGTAGCGGTGGTT
TTTTTGTTTGCAAGCAGCAGATTACGCGCAGAAAAAAAGGATCTCAAGAAGATCCTTTGATCTTTTCTAC
GGGGTCTGACGCTCAGTGGAACGAAAACTCACGTTAAGGGATTTTGGTCATGAGATTATCAAAAAGGATC
TTCACCTAGATCCTTTTAAATTAAAAATGAAGTTTTAAATCAATCTAAAGTATATATGAGTAAACTTGGT
CTGACAGTTACCAATGCTTAATCAGTGAGGCACCTATCTCAGCGATCTGTCTATTTCGTTCATCCATAGT
TGCCTGACTCCCCGTCGTGTAGATAACTACGATACGGGAGGGCTTACCATCTGGCCCCAGTGCTGCAATG
ATACCGCGAGACCCACGCTCACCGGCTCCAGATTTATCAGCAATAAACCAGCCAGCCGGAAGGGCCGAGC
GCAGAAGTGGTCCTGCAACTTTATCCGCCTCCATCCAGTCTATTAATTGTTGCCGGGAAGCTAGAGTAAG
TAGTTCGCCAGTTAATAGTTTGCGCAACGTTGTTGCCATTGCTACAGGCATCGTGGTGTCACGCTCGTCG
TTTGGTATGGCTTCATTCAGCTCCGGTTCCCAACGATCAAGGCGAGTTACATGATCCCCCATGTTGTGCA
AAAAAGCGGTTAGCTCCTTCGGTCCTCCGATCGTTGTCAGAAGTAAGTTGGCCGCAGTGTTATCACTCAT
GGTTATGGCAGCACTGCATAATTCTCTTACTGTCATGCCATCCGTAAGATGCTTTTCTGTGACTGGTGAG
TACTCAACCAAGTCATTCTGAGAATAGTGTATGCGGCGACCGAGTTGCTCTTGCCCGGCGTCAATACGGG
ATAATACCGCGCCACATAGCAGAACTTTAAAAGTGCTCATCATTGGAAAACGTTCTTCGGGGCGAAAACT
CTCAAGGATCTTACCGCTGTTGAGATCCAGTTCGATGTAACCCACTCGTGCACCCAACTGATCTTCAGCA
TCTTTTACTTTCACCAGCGTTTCTGGGTGAGCAAAAACAGGAAGGCAAAATGCCGCAAAAAAGGGAATAA
GGGCGACACGGAAATGTTGAATACTCATACTCTTCCTTTTTCAATATTATTGAAGCATTTATCAGGGTTA
TTGTCTCATGAGCGGATACATATTTGAATGTATTTAGAAAAATAAACAAATAGGGGTTCCGCGCACATTT
CCCCGAAAAGTGCCACCTGACGTCGACGGATCGGGAGATCTCCCGATCCCCTATGGTGCACTCTCAGTAC
AATCTGCTCTGATGCCGCATAGTTA
Features (pLannotate 1.2.2; 26 found; start..end, strand, type, name):
    164..543     +  enhancer       CMV enhancer: human cytomegalovirus immediate early enhancer
    544..747     +  promoter       CMV promoter: human cytomegalovirus (CMV) immediate early promoter
    743..776     +  LTR            5' LTR (truncated) (fragment): truncated 5' long terminal repeat (LTR) from HIV-1
    792..810     +  promoter       T7 promoter: promoter for bacteriophage T7 RNA polymerase
    831..980     +  CDS            Nluc (fragment): NanoLuc® luciferase human codon-optimized
   1005..1032    +  CDS            hmKO (fragment): humanized monomeric Kusabira-Orange fluorescent protein mammalian codon-optimized
   1034..1058    +  CDS            hmKO (fragment): humanized monomeric Kusabira-Orange fluorescent protein mammalian codon-optimized
   1071..1721    +  CDS            hmKO: humanized monomeric Kusabira-Orange fluorescent protein mammalian codon-optimized
   1728..2090    +  CDS            Nluc (fragment): NanoLuc® luciferase human codon-optimized
   2154..3278    +  CDS            ACTB: ACTB_BOVIN - Experimental evidence at protein level: Swiss-Prot protein existence level 1. Actin is a highly conserved protein that polymerizes to produce filaments that form cross-linked networks in the cytoplasm of cells. Actin exists in both monomeric (G-actin) and polymeric (F-actin) forms, both forms playing key functions, such as cell motility and contraction. In addition to their role in the cytoplasmic cytoskeleton, G- and F-actin also localize in the nucleus, and regulate gene transcription and motility and repair of damaged DNA. From Bos taurus (Bovine).
   3342..3360    -  promoter       SP6 promoter: promoter for bacteriophage SP6 RNA polymerase
   3386..3610    +  polyA_signal   bGH poly(A) signal: bovine growth hormone polyadenylation signal
   3614..3635    +  promoter       SV40 promoter (fragment): SV40 enhancer and early promoter
   3656..4084    +  rep_origin     f1 ori (sequence partly withheld): f1 bacteriophage origin of replication; arrow indicates direction of (+) strand synthesis
   4098..4427    +  promoter       SV40 promoter: SV40 enhancer and early promoter
   4494..5285    +  CDS            neo: KKA2_KLEPN - Also known as kan, nptII. Experimental evidence at protein level: Swiss-Prot protein existence level 1. Resistance to kanamycin, neomycin, paromomycin, ribostamycin, butirosin and gentamicin B. From Klebsiella pneumoniae.
   5309..5467    +  CDS            ble (fragment): BLE_KLEPN - Experimental evidence at protein level: Swiss-Prot protein existence level 1. Binding protein with a strong affinity to the bleomycin family of antibiotics. Binds to CL990; an antimitotic-antibiotic compound. From Klebsiella pneumoniae.
   5462..5583    +  polyA_signal   SV40 poly(A) signal: SV40 polyadenylation signal
   5656..5672    -  protein_bind   lac operator: The lac repressor binds to the lac operator to inhibit transcription in E. coli. This inhibition can be relieved by adding lactose or isopropyl-β-D-thiogalactopyranoside (IPTG). lac repressor encoded by lacI
   5680..5710    -  promoter       lac promoter: promoter for the E. coli lac operon
   5725..5746    -  protein_bind   CAP binding site: CAP binding activates transcription in the presence of cAMP. E. coli catabolite activator protein
   5759..5851    -  CDS            lacI (fragment): lac repressor; lacI; The lac repressor binds to the lac operator to inhibit transcription in E. coli. This inhibition can be relieved by adding lactose or isopropyl-β-D-thiogalactopyranoside (IPTG).
   6034..6622    -  rep_origin     ori: high-copy-number ColE1/pMB1/pBR322/pUC origin of replication
   6793..7653    -  CDS            AmpR: β-lactamase; bla; confers resistance to ampicillin, carbenicillin, and related antibiotics
   7654..7758    -  promoter       AmpR promoter: bla
   7817..9       -  misc_feature   bom (fragment) (across the origin): basis of mobility region from pBR322
