[The description below was written by a language model from this plasmid's Addgene catalogue record and pLannotate feature annotations shown in this document.]
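Description:
OeNL-Actin_pcDNA3 is a mammalian expression plasmid built on the Invitrogen pcDNA3 backbone that encodes an orange-emitting bright luminescent protein (OeNL, "orange enhanced Nano-lantern") fused at its C terminus to actin. In bacteria it is maintained as a high-copy plasmid through a ColE1/pUC-type origin and selected with ampicillin via the β-lactamase gene. An f1 origin is also present. For mammalian cells, an SV40 early promoter drives a neomycin phosphotransferase cassette ending in an SV40 polyadenylation signal, allowing G418 selection of stable transfectants.

The expression cassette uses the human CMV immediate-early enhancer and promoter, with a bovine growth hormone polyadenylation signal downstream. T7 and SP6 promoters flank the insert, as is standard for pcDNA3. OeNL is a synthetic insert cloned between HindIII and KpnI and is recorded as derived from NanoLuc luciferase. The feature table shows a humanized monomeric Kusabira-Orange coding region lying between two partial NanoLuc matches, a short one upstream and a longer one downstream. This indicates a chimera of the luciferase and the orange fluorescent protein, though the exact architecture of the junctions cannot be resolved from the annotation alone. In designs of this kind, energy from the luciferase reaction is transferred to the fluorescent protein, shifting emission to orange and increasing brightness. Immediately downstream is a full-length β-actin coding sequence; its best annotation match is bovine ACTB, but actin is highly conserved and the record does not state its species. A short "HIV-1 LTR" hit next to the CMV promoter is probably an annotation artefact.

The actin fusion targets the luminescent reporter to the actin cytoskeleton, and the construct is one of a set of colour variants intended for real-time multicolour bioluminescence imaging in living cells.
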