Addgene plasmid #89524: OeNL-Actin_pcDNA3
Purpose: Orange color variant of bright luminescent protein, fused to actin
Depositing lab: Takeharu Nagai. Depositing organization: The University of Osaka. Publication: Five colour variants of bright luminescent protein for real-time multicolour bioimaging. Suzuki K, Kimura T, Shinoda H, Bai G, Daniels MJ, Arai Y, Nakano M, Nagai T. Nat Commun. 2016 Dec 14;7:13718. doi: 10.1038/ncomms13718. PubMed 27966527.
Backbone
  Vector backbone: pcDNA3
  Backbone manufacturer: Invitrogen
  Backbone size w/o insert (bp): 5400
  Vector type: Mammalian Expression
  Selectable markers: Neomycin (select with G418)
Growth in bacteria
  Bacterial resistance: Ampicillin, 100 μg/mL
  Growth temperature: 37°C
  Growth strain: DH5alpha
  Copy number: High Copy
Gene/Insert
  Gene/Insert name: OeNL
  Species: Synthetic
  Insert size (bp): 1263
  GenBank ID: LC128717
  Promoter: CMV
  Tag / fusion protein: Actin (C terminal on insert)
  Cloning method: Restriction Enzyme; 5′ cloning site HindIII (not destroyed); 3′ cloning site KpnI (not destroyed)
  Sequencing primers: 5′ CMV-F; 3′ BGHrev
Terms and licenses: Academic/Nonprofit Terms; Industry Terms: Not Available to Industry
Depositor comments: Derived from NanoLuc luciferase
How to cite: OeNL-Actin_pcDNA3 was a gift from Takeharu Nagai (Addgene plasmid # 89524 ; http://n2t.net/addgene:89524 ; RRID:Addgene_89524)
