>Addgene plasmid #89524 | OeNL-Actin_pcDNA3 | depositor partial sequence | sequence record 173463 | OeNL moiety
ATGGTCTTCACACTCGAAGATTTCGTTGGGGACTGGCGACAGACAGCCGGCTACAACCTGGACCAAGTCC
TTGAACAGGGAGGTGTGTCCAGTTTGTTTCAGAATCTCGGGGTGTCCGTAACTCCGATCCAAAGGATTGT
CCTGAGCGGTCTCGAGGGCGGTAGCGGTGGCAGCGTGAGCGTGATCAAGCCCGAGATGAAGAAGGTGGAG
GACGCCGTGGCCCACTCCACTCTCGAGGGCGTGAGCGTGATCAAGCCCGAGATGAAGATGAGGTACTACA
TGGACGGCTCCGTCAATGGGCATGAGTTCACAATCGAGGGTGAGGGCACAGGCAGACCTTACGAGGGACA
TCAGGAGATGACACTGCGCGTCACAATGGCCGAGGGCGGGCCAATGCCTTTCGCCTTCGACCTGGTGTCC
CACGTGTTCTGTTACGGCCACAGAGTTTTTACTAAATATCCAGAAGAGATCCCAGACTATTTCAAGCAGG
CCTTTCCTGAGGGCCTGTCCTGGGAGAGGTCCCTGGAGTTCGAGGACGGCGGCTCCGCCTCCGTGAGCGC
CCACATCAGCCTGAGGGGCAACACCTTCTACCACAAGTCCAAGTTCACCGGCGTGAACTTCCCCGCCGAC
GGCCCCATCATGCAGAACCAGAGCGTGGACTGGGAGCCCTCCACCGAGAAGATCACCGCCAGCGACGGCG
TGCTGAAGGGCGACGTGACCATGTACCTGAAGCTGGAGGGCGGCGGCAACCACAAGTGCCAGATGAAGAC
CACCTACAAGGCCGCCAAGGAGATCCTGGAGATGCCCGGCGACCACTACATCGGCCACAGGCTGGTGAGG
AAGACCGAGGGCAACATCACCGAGCAGGTGGAGGACGCCGTGGCCCACTCCGAGCTCGAAAATGGGCTGA
AGATCGACATCCATGTCATCATCCCGTATGAAGGTCTGAGCGGCGACCAAATGGGCCAGATCGAAAAAAT
TTTTAAGGTGGTGTACCCTGTGGATGATCATCACTTTAAGGTGATCCTGCACTATGGCACACTGGTAATC
GACGGGGTTACGCCGAACATGATCGACTATTTCGGACGGCCGTATGAAGGCATCGCCGTGTTCGACGGCA
AAAAGATCACTGTAACAGGGACCCTGTGGAACGGCAACAAAATTATCGACGAGCGCCTGATCAACCCCGA
CGGCTCCCTGCTGTTCCGAGTAACCATCAACGGAGTGACCGGCTGGCGGCTGTGCGAACGCATTCTGGCG
